Addgene plasmid #224036: AiP13783 - pAAV-AiE0458m-minBG-iCre(R297T)-BGHpA (Alias: CN3783)
Purpose: AiE0458m is an enhancer sequence, designed to drive AAV-mediated transgene expression in cortical L5_ET neurons
Depositing lab: Allen Institute for Brain Science & Jonathan Ting. Depositing organization: Allen Institute. Publication: A suite of enhancer AAVs and transgenic mouse lines for genetic access to cortical cell types. Ben-Simon Y, Hooper M, Narayan S, Daigle TL, Dwivedi D, Way SW, Oster A, Stafford DA, Mich JK, Taormina MJ, Martinez RA, Opitz-Araya X, Roth JR, Alexander JR, Allen S, Amster A, Arbuckle J, Ayala A, Baker PM, Bakken TE, Barcelli T, Barta S, Bendrick J, Bertagnolli D, Bielstein C, Bishwakarma P, Bowlus J, Boyer G, Brouner K, Casian B, Casper T, Chakka AB, Chakrabarty R, Chance RK, Chavan S, Clark M, Colbert K, Collman F, Daniel S, Departee M, DiValentin P, Donadio N, Dotson N, Egdorf T, Fliss T, Gabitto M, Garcia J, Gary A, Gasperini M, Gloe J, Goldy J, Gore BB, Graybuck L, Greisman N, Haeseleer F, Halterman C, Haradon Z, Hastings SD, Helback O, Ho W, Hockemeyer D, Huang C, Huff S, Hunker A, Johansen N, Jones D, Juneau Z, Kalmbach B, Kannan M, Khem S, Kussick E, Kutsal R, Larsen R, Lee C, Lee AY, Leibly M, Lenz GH, Li S, Liang E, Lusk N, Madigan Z, Malloy J, Malone J, McCue R, Melchor J, Mollenkopf T, Moosman S, Morin E, Newman D, Ng L, Ngo K, Omstead V, Otto S, Oyama A, Pena N, Pham T, Phillips E, Pom CA, Potekhina L, Ransford S, Ray PL, Rette D, Reynoldson C, Rimorin C, Rocha D, Ruiz A, Sanchez REA, Sawyer L, Sedeno-Cortes A, Sevigny JP, Shapovalova N, Shepard N, Shulga L, Sigler AR, Siverts L, Soliman S, Somasundaram S, Staats B, Stewart K, Szelenyi E, Tieu M, Trader C, Tran A, van Velthoven CTJ, Walker M, Wang Y, Weed N, Wirthlin M, Wood T, Wynalda B, Yao Z, Zhou T, Ariza J, Dee N, Reding M, Ronellenfitch K, Mufti S, Sunkin SM, Smith KA, Esposito L, Waters J, Thyagarajan B, Yao S, Lein ES, Zeng H, Levi BP, Ngai J, Ting JT, Tasic B. Cell. 2025 May 16:S0092-8674(25)00513-6. doi: 10.1016/j.cell.2025.05.002. PubMed 40403729.
Backbone
  Vector backbone: pAAV
  Vector type: AAV
Growth in bacteria
  Bacterial resistance: Ampicillin, 100 μg/mL
  Growth temperature: 30°C
  Growth strain: NEB Stable
  Copy number: High Copy
Gene/Insert
  Gene/Insert name: iCre(R297T)
  Species: Synthetic
  Mutation: NA
  Promoter: minBG
  Cloning method: Other
Terms and licenses: Academic/Nonprofit Terms; Industry Terms: Not Available to Industry
Depositor comments: Cloning Method: RE Cloning
How to cite: AiP13783 - pAAV-AiE0458m-minBG-iCre(R297T)-BGHpA (Alias: CN3783) was a gift from Allen Institute for Brain Science & Jonathan Ting (Addgene plasmid # 224036 ; http://n2t.net/addgene:224036 ; RRID:Addgene_224036)
