[The description below was written by a language model from this plasmid's Addgene catalogue record and pLannotate feature annotations shown in this document.]
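Description:
AiP13783 - pAAV-AiE0458m-minBG-iCre(R297T)-BGHpA (alias CN3783) is a 4,665 nt AAV transfer plasmid built on a pAAV backbone and intended for packaging into recombinant adeno-associated virus for delivery to the brain. It is propagated in E. coli from a high-copy ColE1/pUC-type origin and selected with ampicillin through the AmpR (β-lactamase) gene and its promoter. The backbone also carries an f1 phage origin. Short bom and rop matches in the annotation appear to be pBR322-derived remnants rather than functional elements. AAV2 inverted terminal repeats flank the expression cassette and define the segment that is replicated and packaged into virions. The right ITR is annotated in full, while the left one is detected only as two short fragments, which is common for these repeat-rich, structured regions in sequencing-based annotation.

The payload places the enhancer AiE0458m upstream of the minBG minimal promoter, which has little activity by itself and so makes expression depend on the enhancer. Neither element is called in the feature table, but they presumably occupy the unannotated stretch between the left ITR and the coding sequence. A tiny AAVS1 homology-arm hit in that region is most likely spurious. The cassette drives iCre(R297T), a synthetic Cre recombinase variant carrying the R297T substitution named in the construct, and ends with a bovine growth hormone polyadenylation signal. According to the record, AiE0458m is designed to direct AAV-mediated expression to cortical layer 5 extratelencephalic (L5_ET) neurons. The vector can therefore deliver Cre selectively to that population, allowing recombination of loxP-flanked or Cre-dependent reporter and effector alleles. It belongs to a larger enhancer AAV toolkit for genetic access to cortical cell types.
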