Features (pLannotate 1.2.2; 13 found; start..end, strand, type, name):
     12..39      +  repeat_region  AAV2 ITR (fragment): inverted terminal repeat of adeno-associated virus serotype 2 inverted
     68..95      +  repeat_region  AAV2 ITR (fragment): inverted terminal repeat of adeno-associated virus serotype 2 inverted
    193..209     -  misc_feature   HA-R (fragment): right homology arm from the adeno-associated virus integration site (AAVS1) within intron 1 of the human PPP1R12C gene
    634..1659    +  CDS            cre: RECR_BPP1 - Experimental evidence at protein level: Swiss-Prot protein existence level 1. Catalyzes site-specific recombination between two 34-base- pair LOXP sites. Its role is to maintain the phage genome as a monomeric unit-copy plasmid in the lysogenic state. From Escherichia phage P1 (Bacteriophage P1).
   1699..1810    +  polyA_signal   bGH poly(A) signal: bovine growth hormone polyadenylation signal
   1928..2068    +  repeat_region  AAV2 ITR: inverted terminal repeat of adeno-associated virus serotype 2 inverted
   2073..2124    -  misc_feature   bom (fragment): basis of mobility region from pBR322
   2143..2598    +  rep_origin     f1 ori (sequence partly withheld): f1 bacteriophage origin of replication; arrow indicates direction of (+) strand synthesis
   2599..2648    -  misc_feature   bom (fragment): basis of mobility region from pBR322
   2750..2785    -  CDS            rop (fragment): Rop protein, which maintains plasmids at low copy number; rop
   2880..2984    +  promoter       AmpR promoter: bla
   2985..3845    +  CDS            AmpR: β-lactamase; bla; confers resistance to ampicillin, carbenicillin, and related antibiotics
   4016..4604    +  rep_origin     ori: high-copy-number ColE1/pMB1/pBR322/pUC origin of replication
>Addgene plasmid #224036 | AiP13783 - pAAV-AiE0458m-minBG-iCre(R297T)-BGHpA (Alias: CN3783) | addgene full sequence | sequence record 449735 | Addgene NGS Result
CCTGCAGGCAGCTGCGCGCTCGCTCGCTCACTGAGGCCGCCCGGGCGTCGGGCGACCTTTGGTCGCCCGG
CCTCAGTGAGCGAGCGAGCGCGCAGAGAGGGAGTGGCCAACTCCATCACTAGGGGTTCCTGCGGCCGCAC
GCGTGACTGGAAAAAGGTAGCTATGGCAGCCTCTGCGCCTATATTTTATCCATATTCTGATTTTGTTTTC
CAAGGTCTCCTAGTCAATCATAATCTGAATCAATGGAAATTTCCACGGATAAATAATTCATGAGACTTGA
GGAAAATGTGTGCTAGTCCTCAATACCTTATAAAATGTATTATTCATTTTGAATTAGATTAAAATGTTTA
AAAAATGCTATCTATAAGACACTGTGGGAGCCAAAAAATTTATACTTCTTTATAAAATCCTTAACTGCCT
GGAAATAAACTAGGTGTTAAGAGAATTGAAGTTAAAACACAGAAAAATAATCCCACTCTTTCATAAACTC
ACAACTCCCAAATAATGAGAACCAAAGGTGAGCTCGGGCTGGGCATAAAAGTCAGGGCAGAGCCATCTAT
TGCTTACATTTGCTTCTGGGATCCAGATCTTTCGAAGCTAGCCACCATGGTGCCCAAGAAGAAGAGGAAA
GTCTCCAACCTGCTGACTGTGCACCAAAACCTGCCTGCCCTCCCTGTGGATGCCACCTCTGATGAAGTCA
GGAAGAACCTGATGGACATGTTCAGGGACAGGCAGGCCTTCTCTGAACACACCTGGAAGATGCTCCTGTC
TGTGTGCAGATCCTGGGCTGCCTGGTGCAAGCTGAACAACAGGAAATGGTTCCCTGCTGAACCTGAGGAT
GTGAGGGACTACCTCCTGTACCTGCAAGCCAGAGGCCTGGCTGTGAAGACCATCCAACAGCACCTGGGCC
AGCTCAACATGCTGCACAGGAGATCTGGCCTGCCTCGCCCTTCTGACTCCAATGCTGTGTCCCTGGTGAT
GAGGAGAATCAGAAAGGAGAATGTGGATGCTGGGGAGAGAGCCAAGCAGGCCCTGGCCTTTGAACGCACT
GACTTTGACCAAGTCAGATCCCTGATGGAGAACTCTGACAGATGCCAGGACATCAGGAACCTGGCCTTCC
TGGGCATTGCCTACAACACCCTGCTGCGCATTGCCGAAATTGCCAGAATCAGAGTGAAGGACATCTCCCG
CACCGATGGTGGGAGAATGCTGATCCACATTGGCAGGACCAAGACCCTGGTGTCCACAGCTGGTGTGGAG
AAGGCCCTGTCCCTGGGGGTTACCAAGCTGGTGGAGAGATGGATCTCTGTGTCTGGTGTGGCTGATGACC
CCAACAACTACCTGTTCTGCCGGGTCAGAAAGAATGGTGTGGCTGCCCCTTCTGCCACCTCCCAACTGTC
CACCCGGGCCCTGGAAGGGATCTTTGAGGCCACCCACCGCCTGATCTATGGTGCCAAGGATGACTCTGGG
CAGAGATACCTGGCCTGGTCTGGCCACTCTGCCAGAGTGGGTGCTGCCACCGACATGGCCAGGGCTGGTG
TGTCCATCCCTGAAATCATGCAGGCTGGTGGCTGGACCAATGTGAACATTGTGATGAACTACATCAGAAA
CCTGGACTCTGAGACTGGGGCCATGGTGAGGCTGCTCGAAGATGGGGACTGAGGCGCGCCGAATTCAAGC
TTCTCGAGAGATCTTCGACTGTGCCTTCTAGTTGCCAGCCATCTGTTGTTTGCCCCTCCCCCGTGCCTTC
CTTGACCCTGGAAGGTGCCACTCCCACTGTCCTTTCCTAATAAAATGAGGAAATTGCATCGCATTGTCTG
AGTAGGTGTCATTCTATTCTGGGGGGTGGGGTGGGGCAGGACAGCAAGGGGGAGGATTGGGAAGACAATA
GCAGGCATGAGATCTCACGTGCGGACCGAGCGGCCGCAGGAACCCCTAGTGATGGAGTTGGCCACTCCCT
CTCTGCGCGCTCGCTCGCTCACTGAGGCCGGGCGACCAAAGGTCGCCCGACGCCCGGGCTTTGCCCGGGC
GGCCTCAGTGAGCGAGCGAGCGCGCAGCTGCCTGCAGGGGCGCCTGATGCGGTATTTTCTCCTTACGCAT
CTGTGCGGTATTTCACACCGCATA
[95 nt withheld, positions 2125-2219]
T
[46 nt withheld, positions 2221-2266]
C
[141 nt withheld, positions 2268-2408]
CCTTTGACGTTGGAGTCCACGTTCTTT
[37 nt withheld, positions 2436-2472]
ACTCTATCTCGGGCTATTCTTTTGATTTATAAGGGATTTTGCCGATTTCGGTCTATTGGTTAAAAAATGA
GCTGATTTAACAAAAATTTAACGCGAATTTTAACAAAATATTAACGTTTACAATTTTATGGTGCACTCTC
AGTACAATCTGCTCTGATGCCGCATAGTTAAGCCAGCCCCGACACCCGCCAACACCCGCTGACGCGCCCT
GACGGGCTTGTCTGCTCCCGGCATCCGCTTACAGACAAGCTGTGACCGTCTCCGGGAGCTGCATGTGTCA
GAGGTTTTCACCGTCATCACCGAAACGCGCGAGACGAAAGGGCCTCGTGATACGCCTATTTTTATAGGTT
AATGTCATGATAATAATGGTTTCTTAGACGTCAGGTGGCACTTTTCGGGGAAATGTGCGCGGAACCCCTA
TTTGTTTATTTTTCTAAATACATTCAAATATGTATCCGCTCATGAGACAATAACCCTGATAAATGCTTCA
ATAATATTGAAAAAGGAAGAGTATGAGTATTCAACATTTCCGTGTCGCCCTTATTCCCTTTTTTGCGGCA
TTTTGCCTTCCTGTTTTTGCTCACCCAGAAACGCTGGTGAAAGTAAAAGATGCTGAAGATCAGTTGGGTG
CACGAGTGGGTTACATCGAACTGGATCTCAACAGCGGTAAGATCCTTGAGAGTTTTCGCCCCGAAGAACG
TTTTCCAATGATGAGCACTTTTAAAGTTCTGCTATGTGGCGCGGTATTATCCCGTATTGACGCCGGGCAA
GAGCAACTCGGTCGCCGCATACACTATTCTCAGAATGACTTGGTTGAGTACTCACCAGTCACAGAAAAGC
ATCTTACGGATGGCATGACAGTAAGAGAATTATGCAGTGCTGCCATAACCATGAGTGATAACACTGCGGC
CAACTTACTTCTGACAACGATCGGAGGACCGAAGGAGCTAACCGCTTTTTTGCACAACATGGGGGATCAT
GTAACTCGCCTTGATCGTTGGGAACCGGAGCTGAATGAAGCCATACCAAACGACGAGCGTGACACCACGA
TGCCTGTAGCAATGGCAACAACGTTGCGCAAACTATTAACTGGCGAACTACTTACTCTAGCTTCCCGGCA
ACAATTAATAGACTGGATGGAGGCGGATAAAGTTGCAGGACCACTTCTGCGCTCGGCCCTTCCGGCTGGC
TGGTTTATTGCTGATAAATCTGGAGCCGGTGAGCGTGGGTCTCGCGGTATCATTGCAGCACTGGGGCCAG
ATGGTAAGCCCTCCCGTATCGTAGTTATCTACACGACGGGGAGTCAGGCAACTATGGATGAACGAAATAG
ACAGATCGCTGAGATAGGTGCCTCACTGATTAAGCATTGGTAACTGTCAGACCAAGTTTACTCATATATA
CTTTAGATTGATTTAAAACTTCATTTTTAATTTAAAAGGATCTAGGTGAAGATCCTTTTTGATAATCTCA
TGACCAAAATCCCTTAACGTGAGTTTTCGTTCCACTGAGCGTCAGACCCCGTAGAAAAGATCAAAGGATC
TTCTTGAGATCCTTTTTTTCTGCGCGTAATCTGCTGCTTGCAAACAAAAAAACCACCGCTACCAGCGGTG
GTTTGTTTGCCGGATCAAGAGCTACCAACTCTTTTTCCGAAGGTAACTGGCTTCAGCAGAGCGCAGATAC
CAAATACTGTTCTTCTAGTGTAGCCGTAGTTAGGCCACCACTTCAAGAACTCTGTAGCACCGCCTACATA
CCTCGCTCTGCTAATCCTGTTACCAGTGGCTGCTGCCAGTGGCGATAAGTCGTGTCTTACCGGGTTGGAC
TCAAGACGATAGTTACCGGATAAGGCGCAGCGGTCGGGCTGAACGGGGGGTTCGTGCACACAGCCCAGCT
TGGAGCGAACGACCTACACCGAACTGAGATACCTACAGCGTGAGCTATGAGAAAGCGCCACGCTTCCCGA
AGGGAGAAAGGCGGACAGGTATCCGGTAAGCGGCAGGGTCGGAACAGGAGAGCGCACGAGGGAGCTTCCA
GGGGGAAACGCCTGGTATCTTTATAGTCCTGTCGGGTTTCGCCACCTCTGACTTGAGCGTCGATTTTTGT
GATGCTCGTCAGGGGGGCGGAGCCTATGGAAAAACGCCAGCAACGCGGCCTTTTTACGGTTCCTGGCCTT
TTGCTGGCCTTTTGCTCACATGT
